>Addgene plasmid #123661 | pSLHDR01_mCherry_tCD19 | addgene full sequence | sequence record 242083 | Addgene NGS Result
TCATATATACTTTAGATTGATTTAAAACTTCATTTTTAATTTAAAAGGATCTAGGTGAAGATCCTTTTTG
ATAATCTCATGACCAAAATCCCTTAACGTGAGTTTTCGTTCCACTGAGCGTCAGACCCCGTAGAAAAGAT
CAAAGGATCTTCTTGAGATCCTTTTTTTCTGCGCGTAATCTGCTGCTTGCAAACAAAAAAACCACCGCTA
CCAGCGGTGGTTTGTTTGCCGGATCAAGAGCTACCAACTCTTTTTCCGAAGGTAACTGGCTTCAGCAGAG
CGCAGATACCAAATACTGTTCTTCTAGTGTAGCCGTAGTTAGGCCACCACTTCAAGAACTCTGTAGCACC
GCCTACATACCTCGCTCTGCTAATCCTGTTACCAGTGGCTGCTGCCAGTGGCGATAAGTCGTGTCTTACC
GGGTTGGACTCAAGACGATAGTTACCGGATAAGGCGCAGCGGTCGGGCTGAACGGGGGGTTCGTGCACAC
AGCCCAGCTTGGAGCGAACGACCTACACCGAACTGAGATACCTACAGCGTGAGCTATGAGAAAGCGCCAC
GCTTCCCGAAGGGAGAAAGGCGGACAGGTATCCGGTAAGCGGCAGGGTCGGAACAGGAGAGCGCACGAGG
GAGCTTCCAGGGGGAAACGCCTGGTATCTTTATAGTCCTGTCGGGTTTCGCCACCTCTGACTTGAGCGTC
GATTTTTGTGATGCTCGTCAGGGGGGCGGAGCCTATGGAAAAACGCCAGCAACGCGGCCTTTTTACGGTT
CCTGGCCTTTTGCTGGCCTTTTGCTCACATGTGCGGCAAAAAAGCAAGCTGACCCTGAAGTTCGGACAGC
ACACGAACTTCAGGGTCAGCTTGCGGTGTTTCGTCCTTTCCACAAGATATATAAAGCCAAGAAATCGAAA
TACTTTCAAGTTACGGTAAGCATATGATAGTCCATTTTAAAACATAATTTTAAAACTGCAAACTACCCAA
GAAATTATTACTTTCTACGTCACGTATTTTGTACTAATATCTTTGTGTTTACAGTCAAATTAATTCCAAT
TATCTCTCTAACAGCCTTGTATCGTATATGCAAATATGAAGGAATCATGGGAAATAGGCCCTCATTCTTG
GGGTTGAGCTAAGGCAGGCTTGGGCAGAGGTGGAGGTGTAGAATCGCGACCATACCCTGCGATGAGCGGC
AGCGTACGCCATAGAGCCCACCGCATCCCCAGCATGCCTGCTATTGTCTTCCCAATCCTCCCCCTTGCTG
TCCTGCCCCACCCCACCCCCCAGAATAGAATGACACCTACTCAGACAATGCGATGCAATTTCCTCATTTT
ATTAGGAAAGGACAGTGGGAGTGGCACCTTCCAGGGTCAAGGAAGGCACGGGGGAGGGGCAAACAACAGA
TGGCTGGCAACTAGAAGGCACAGTCGAGGCTGATCAGAACTTCAGGGTCAGCTTGCTCAGAACCTCCTGG
TGGGGTCGGTCATCCTCTTCCTCTTCCTCCTCAGCACCAGGGCCCTCTGCAGGTGCAGGATGCCCACCAG
GCTGCACAGGCAGAAGATCAGGTAGGCCAGGGTCACGGCGCTCACCTTCCAGCCGCCGGTCCTCAGCAGC
CAGTGCCACAGCACGGGCCTGGCGGTGATCTCCAGGTGGAAGCTCATGGTCAGGTTGCCCCTGTGGCAGT
AGTACTTGCCGGCGTCCTGGGCGGTGGCCCTGGGCAGCAGCAGGCCGGTCTCCATCACCCACATGTCCCT
GGCGGGCCTGTCGTCCTTCAGCTCCAGGCTCAGCAGGCTCTTGGGGCCCTTGGGGTGCACGTGGGTCCAG
CTCAGGGGGCCCCTGCTCACGCTGTCGGGGGGCACGCCGCAGCTCAGCCACAGGGTGCTGCCGGGGGCCA
TGGTCAGGTCCTGGCTCAGGCTCTGGTTCAGGCTGTCCCTGGGGGGCAGGCAGGGGGGCTCGCCCTCCCA
GATCTCGGGCCTGTCCTTGGCCCACACGTACAGCTTGGGGCTCATCAGCTTGCCGCTGGGGCTGCTGGGG
CCCTCGCTGCTCCTGTTCTTCAGGCCGCAGCCCAGGCCGCCCAGGTCGCTCACGTTCCACCTGAACAGCT
CGCCGCTGCCCTCCACGTTCACGGTCCAGCCGGGCTGCCAGGCCTTCTCGCTGGGGGGGCCGGGCTGGCA
CAGGTAGAAGCCGCCCATCTGCTGGCTCACGTTGAAGATGAACAGCCAGATGGCCAGGGGCCTCATGTGG
ATGCCCAGGCCGGGCAGGCCCAGGCTCAGCTTCAGGAAGGGCTTCAGGGGGCTCTCCCTGCTCCAGGTCA
GCTGCTGGGTGGGGCCGTCGCTGGTGCCCTTCAGGCACTGCAGCACGGCGTTGTCGCCCTCCTCCACCTT
CACCACCAGGGGCTCCTCGGGCCTCACCTCCATGGGGGTCAGGAACAGCAGGAAGAACAGCAGCCTGGGG
GGGGGCATGGGGCCGGGGTTCTCCTCCACGTCGCCGCAGGTCAGCAGGCTGCCCCTGCCCTCCTTGTACA
GCTCGTCCATGCCGCCGGTGGAGTGGCGGCCCTCGGCGCGTTCGTACTGTTCCACGATGGTGTAGTCCTC
GTTGTGGGAGGTGATGTCCAACTTGATGTTGACGTTGTAGGCGCCGGGCAGCTGCACGGGCTTCTTGGCC
TTGTAGGTGGTCTTGACCTCAGCGTCGTAGTGGCCGCCGTCCTTCAGCTTCAGCCTCTGCTTGATCTCGC
CCTTCAGGGCGCCGTCCTCGGGGTACATCCGCTCGGAGGAGGCCTCCCAGCCCATGGTCTTCTTCTGCAT
TACGGGGCCGTCGGAGGGGAAGTTGGTGCCGCGCAGCTTCACCTTGTAGATGAACTCGCCGTCCTGCAGG
GAGGAGTCCTGGGTCACGGTCACCACGCCGCCGTCCTCGAAGTTCATCACGCGCTCCCACTTGAAGCCCT
CGGGGAAGGACAGCTTCAAGTAGTCGGGGATGTCGGCGGGGTGCTTCACGTAGGCCTTGGAGCCGTACAT
GAACTGAGGGGACAGGATGTCCCAGGCGAAGGGCAGGGGGCCACCCTTGGTCACCTTCAGCTTGGCGGTC
TGGGTGCCCTCGTAGGGGCGGCCCTCGCCCTCGCCCTCGATCTCGAACTCGTGGCCGTTCACGGAGCCCT
CCATGTGCACCTTGAAGCGCATGAACTCCTTGATGATGGCCATGTTATCCTCCTCGCCCTTGCTCACCAT
GGTGGCGATGGATCCTTCGAAGAGCTCGGTACCGTCTAACAAAAAAGCCAAAAACGGCCAGAATTTAGCG
GACAATTTACTAGTCTAACACTGAAAATTACATATTGACCCAAATGATTACATTTCAAAAGGTGCCTAAA
AAACTTCACAAAACACACTCGCCAACCCCGAGCGCATAGTTCAAAACCGGAGCTTCAGCTACTTAAGAAG
ATAGGTACATAAAACCGACCAAAGAAACTGACGCCTCACTTATCCCTCCCCTCACCAGAGGTCCGGCGCC
TGTCGATTCAGGAGAGCCTACCCTAGGCCCGAATTCTGCGTCCTGCGACGGAGAAAAGCCTACCGCACAC
CTACCGGCAGGTGGCCCCACCCTGCATTATAAGCCAACAGAACGGGTGACGTCACGACACGACGAGGGCG
CGCGCTCCCAAAGGTACGGGTGCACTGCCCAACGGCACCGCCATAACTGCCGCCCCCGCAACAGACGACA
AACCGAGTTCTCCAGTCAGTGACAAACTTCACGTCAGGGTCCCCAGATGGTGCCCCAGCCCATCTCACCC
GAATAAGAGCTTTCCCGCATTAGCGAAGGCCTCAAGACCTTGGGTTCTTGCCGCCCACCATGCCCCCCAC
CTTGTTTCAACGACCTCACAGCCCGCCTCACAAGCGTCTTCCATTCAAGACTCGGGAACAGCCGCCATTT
TGCTGCGCTCCCCCCAACCCCCAGTTCAGGGCAACCTTGCTCGCGGACCCAGACTACAGCCCTTGGCGGT
CTCTCCACACGCTTCCGTCCCACCGAGCGGCCCGGCGGCCACGAAAGCCCCGGCCAGCCCAGCAGCCCGC
TACTCACCAAGTGACGATCACAGCGATCCACAAACAAGAACCGCGACCCAAATCCCGGCTGCGACGGAAC
TAGCTGTGCCACACCCGGCGCGTCCTTATATAATCATCGGCGTTCACCGCCCCACGGAGATCCCTCCGCA
GAATCGCCGAGAAGGGACTACTTTTCCTCGCCTGTTCCGCTCTCTGGAAAGAAAACCAGTGCCCTAGAGT
CACCCAAGTCCCGTCCTAAAATGTCCTTCTGCTGATACTGGGGTTCTAAGGCCGAGTCTTATGAGCAGCG
GGCCGCTGTCCTGAGCGTCCGGGCGGAAGGATCAGGACGCTCGCTGCGCCCTTCGTCTGACGTGGCAGCG
CTCGCCGTGAGGAGGGGGGCGCCCGCGGGAGGCGCCAAAACCCGGCGCGGAAGCGCACTGCCGCTCATCG
ATGGTCGCGAGTGGAAGCAGGATGGTTAAGTTCAGAGGTGCAGTAGACAGCTGCAGGACATGAGGGCCTA
TTTCCCATGATTCCTTCATATTTGCATATACGATACAAGGCTGTTAGAGAGATAATTGGAATTAATTTGA
CTGTAAACACAAAGATATTAGTACAAAATACGTGACGTAGAAAGTAATAATTTCTTGGGTAGTTTGCAGT
TTTAAAATTATGTTTTAAAATGGACTATCATATGCTTACCGTAACTTGAAAGTATTTCGATTTCTTGGCT
TTATATATCTTGTGGAAAGGACGAAACACCGCAAGCTGACCCTGAAGTTCGTGTGCTGTCCGAACTTCAG
GGTCAGCTTGCTTTTTTCGAGTTAACGTCAGGTGGCACTTTTCGGGGAAATGTGCGCGGAACCCCTATTT
GTTTATTTTTCTAAATACATTCAAATATGTATCCGCTCATGAGACAATAACCCTGATAAATGCTTCAATA
ATATTGAAAAAGGAAGAGTATGAGTATTCAACATTTCCGTGTCGCCCTTATTCCCTTTTTTGCGGCATTT
TGCCTTCCTGTTTTTGCTCACCCAGAAACGCTGGTGAAAGTAAAAGATGCTGAAGATCAGTTGGGTGCAC
GAGTGGGTTACATCGAACTGGATCTCAACAGCGGTAAGATCCTTGAGAGTTTTCGCCCCGAAGAACGTTT
TCCAATGATGAGCACTTTTAAAGTTCTGCTATGTGGCGCGGTATTATCCCGTATTGACGCCGGGCAAGAG
CAACTCGGTCGCCGCATACACTATTCTCAGAATGACTTGGTTGAGTACTCACCAGTCACAGAAAAGCATC
TTACGGATGGCATGACAGTAAGAGAATTATGCAGTGCTGCCATAACCATGAGTGATAACACTGCGGCCAA
CTTACTTCTGACAACGATCGGAGGACCGAAGGAGCTAACCGCTTTTTTGCACAACATGGGGGATCATGTA
ACTCGCCTTGATCGTTGGGAACCGGAGCTGAATGAAGCCATACCAAACGACGAGCGTGACACCACGATGC
CTGTAGCAATGGCAACAACGTTGCGCAAACTATTAACTGGCGAACTACTTACTCTAGCTTCCCGGCAACA
ATTAATAGACTGGATGGAGGCGGATAAAGTTGCAGGACCACTTCTGCGCTCGGCCCTTCCGGCTGGCTGG
TTTATTGCTGATAAATCTGGAGCCGGTGAGCGTGGGTCTCGCGGTATCATTGCAGCACTGGGGCCAGATG
GTAAGCCCTCCCGTATCGTAGTTATCTACACGACGGGGAGTCAGGCAACTATGGATGAACGAAATAGACA
GATCGCTGAGATAGGTGCCTCACTGATTAAGCATTGGTAACTGTCAGACCAAGTTTAC
Features (pLannotate 1.2.2; 9 found; start..end, strand, type, name):
    153..741     +  rep_origin     ori: high-copy-number ColE1/pMB1/pBR322/pUC origin of replication
    873..1113    -  promoter       U6 promoter: RNA polymerase III promoter for human U6 snRNA
   1199..1423    -  polyA_signal   bGH poly(A) signal: bovine growth hormone polyadenylation signal
   1460..2458    -  CDS            CD19 (fragment): CD19_HUMAN - Experimental evidence at protein level: Swiss-Prot protein existence level 1. Functions as coreceptor for the B-cell antigen receptor complex (BCR) on B-lymphocytes. Decreases the threshold for activation of downstream signaling pathways and for triggering B-cell responses to antigens (PubMed:2463100, PubMed:1373518, PubMed:16672701). Activates signaling pathways that lead to the activation of phosphatidylinositol 3-kinase and the mobilization of intracellular Ca(2+) stores (PubMed:9382888, PubMed:9317126, PubMed:12387743, PubMed:16672701). Is not required for early steps during B
   2513..3220    -  CDS            mCherry: mCherry is a basic (constitutively fluorescent) red fluorescent protein published in 2004, derived from Discosoma sp.. It is reported to be a very rapidly-maturing monomer with low acid sensitivity.
   3254..4461    -  promoter       UbC promoter: human ubiquitin C promoter
   4542..4782    +  promoter       U6 promoter: RNA polymerase III promoter for human U6 snRNA
   4885..4989    +  promoter       AmpR promoter: bla
   4990..5850    +  CDS            AmpR: β-lactamase; bla; confers resistance to ampicillin, carbenicillin, and related antibiotics
