[The description below was written by a language model from this plasmid's Addgene catalogue record and pLannotate feature annotations shown in this document.]
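Description:
pSLHDR01_mCherry_tCD19 is an empty-backbone donor plasmid for mouse and human gene targeting, intended as the starting point for building the first of the donors used in a scarless genome-editing strategy developed for human pluripotent stem cells. It is a 5,868 nt high-copy plasmid carrying a ColE1/pUC-type origin of replication and the β-lactamase gene under its native promoter, so it is propagated in E. coli under ampicillin selection. The backbone is listed only as "Original".

The payload is a mammalian selection/reporter cassette on the reverse strand. A human ubiquitin C (UbC) promoter drives mCherry, followed closely by a fragment of human CD19 corresponding to the truncated tCD19 of the construct name, and the unit ends with a bovine growth hormone polyadenylation signal. The short gap between the two coding sequences suggests they are co-expressed from one transcript, but the linking element is not annotated. Together the two markers allow cells that have integrated the cassette to be identified by red fluorescence and by a cell-surface antigen, and both are recorded as the selectable markers.

Two copies of a human U6 promoter sequence flank the cassette in opposite orientations, pointing outward. No guide RNA scaffold or other downstream element is annotated, and the record does not state their role. No homology arms are present, consistent with an empty backbone into which locus-specific arms would be cloned around the marker cassette. In such a scheme the marker is knocked in first and later replaced or removed to leave an edited locus without residual sequence, though the details of that second step are not given here.
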