Addgene plasmid #123661: pSLHDR01_mCherry_tCD19
Purpose: (Empty Backbone) Construction of 1st donor for scarless genome editing
Depositing lab: Matthew Porteus. Depositing organization: Stanford University. Publication: Efficient scarless genome editing in human pluripotent stem cells. Ikeda K, Uchida N, Nishimura T, White J, Martin RM, Nakauchi H, Sebastiano V, Weinberg KI, Porteus MH. Nat Methods. 2018 Dec;15(12):1045-1047. doi: 10.1038/s41592-018-0212-y. Epub 2018 Nov 30. PubMed 30504872.
Backbone
  Vector backbone: Original
  Backbone size (bp): 2541
  Vector type: Mouse Targeting ; Human Targeting
  Selectable markers: mCherry, tCD19
Growth in bacteria
  Bacterial resistance: Ampicillin, 100 μg/mL
  Growth temperature: 37°C
  Growth strain: DH5alpha
  Copy number: High Copy
Terms and licenses: Academic/Nonprofit Terms; Industry Terms: Not Available to Industry
How to cite: pSLHDR01_mCherry_tCD19 was a gift from Matthew Porteus (Addgene plasmid # 123661 ; http://n2t.net/addgene:123661 ; RRID:Addgene_123661)
